>Addgene plasmid #158852 | JGI_018349 | addgene full sequence | sequence record 317770 | Addgene NGS Result
GACTCAAGACGATAGTTACCGGATAAGGCGCAGCGGTCGGGCTGAACGGGGGGTTCGTGCACACAGCCCA
GCTTGGAGCGAACGACCTACACCGAACTGAGATACCTACAGCGTGAGCTATGAGAAAGCGCCACGCTTCC
CGAAGGGAGAAAGGCGGACAGGTATCCGGTAAGCGGCAGGGTCGGAACAGGAGAGCGCACGAGGGAGCTT
CCAGGGGGAAACGCCTGGTATCTTTATAGTCCTGTCGGGTTTCGCCACCTCTGACTTGAGCGTCGATTTT
TGTGATGCTCGTCAGGGGGGCGGAGCCTATGGAAAAACGCCAGCAACGCGGCCTTTTTACGGTTCCTGGC
CTTTTGCTGGCCTTTTGCTCACATGTTCTTTCCTGCGTTATCCCCTGATTCTGTGGATAACCGTATTACC
GCCTTTGAGTGAGCTGATACCGCTCGCCGCAGCCGAACGACCGAGCGCAGCGAGTCAGTGAGCGAGGAAG
CGGAAGAGCGCCCAATACGCAAACCGCCTCTCCCCGCGCGTTGGCCGATTCATTAATGCAGCTGGCACGA
CAGGTTTCCCGACTGGAAAGCGGGCAGTGAGCGCAACGCAATTAATGTGAGTTAGCTCACTCATTAGGCA
CCCCAGGCTTTACACTTTATGCTTCCGGCTCGTATGTTGTGTGGAATTGTGAGCGGATAACAATTTCACA
CAGGAAACAGCTATGACCATGATTACGCCAAGCTAGCTTCCCGCTTGGTCGGGCCGCTTCGCGAGGGCCC
GTTGACGACAACGGTGCGATGGGTCCCGGCCCCGGTCAAGACGATGCCAATACGTTGCGACACTACGCCT
TGGCACTTTTAGAATTGCCTTATCGTCCTGATAAGAAATGTCCGACCAGCTAAAGACATCGCGTCCAATC
AAAGCCTAGAAAATATAGGCGAAGGGACGCTAATAAGTCTTTCATAAGACCGCGCAAATCTAAAAATATC
CTTAGATTCACGATGCGGCACTTCGGATGACTTCCGAGCGAGCCTGGAACCTCAGAAAAACGTCTGAGAG
ATACCGCGGATCTCACACAGGAAATTTCGCAACGCAAAATGCTGAATTTAGCAGGCAAGTTTCCTGATAA
AGGGCCCTGTGAGTGCGACATTCGACGCGCGAAAGCGAGTTGACGGCGCCCGAAATTTTCTTAGAGTTCG
TTCAAGCTTCGGTTTCGGGGAGCCGCTAAGGGATGCGGACCCAGCCGGGTAAGTCGCCGGGAACTATGGA
ATAATCCTAATTTCTGTGCGGCAGGCGCGAGCTGCCGGAGCGAATATCATCCCTGTCGCAAACAGCAGGT
CAATCAACGGTGGGTAGCGGGCTGCTATCCAGCGGCGGATAAGACTTGTCGGAGGAATCCTCTAGAAATA
ATTTTGTTTAACTTTAAGAAGGAGATATACCATGGGGATCGAGCAGTGGACCCGCGGCCGCCAGCGCGGG
CACGGCTGCGGCTTCCGCACCTCGTGGATCTACCCCCTCACGATCCTCCTCGCCATGCCGTTCTCTCTTT
GGGCCAACGAGGAGCTGCTTCGTCTCGGCGCCGACCCGGGGCAGTGGCCCATGCAGGCCAAAAACTACGC
CGCCACCCGGTACTCGGAGCTGGACCAGATCAACGCCCGCACCGTGGAGCGCCTCCGCGTGGCGTGGTCC
TTCTCGACGGGGGCCCTGCGGGGCCACGAGGGCGGCCCGCTGGTGGTGGGCGGCATCATGTACGTCCATA
GCCCGTTCCCCAACACCGTCTATGCCCTCGACCTCGCTAAGAAGCCGTACGCCATCCTCTGGAAGTACAC
CCCGGAGCAGAAGCCCACGGCGGTGACCGAGGCGTGCTACGACACCGTCAATCGCGGGGTCGCCTACGGG
ATGGGGAAGATCTTCCTCGGCGCCCTCGACGGCGAGCTGATCGCCCTCGACGCCCACACCGGGGCCGAGG
TCTGGAAGGCCAAGCAGGGAGAGATCGGGCGCGGCGAGACCATCACGGGTGCCCCCATTGTGATCAAGGA
CATGGTGCTGGTGGGCATCTCGGGGGGCGAGTTCGGCGTCCGCGGCCGCGTCAATGCCTACGATGCCAAC
ACGGGCAAGCCCCGGTGGGTTGCGTATTCGCAGGGACCGGACGACGATGTCCTGCTCGAGGGCAACTTCA
ACAAGGAGTGCCCGCGACACGGGGGGGAGGGCGAGGGCACCCGCTCGTGGCCCGGCGAGCAGTGGAAGCT
CGGCGGCGGCACCACCTGGGGGTGGTTCTCCTACGATCCGGACCTCGATCTGTTCCACTACGGGTCCGGC
AACCCCGGGTCCTGGAACCCCGACGAACGCAAGGGGGGCGACAACAAGTGGGCGTGCACCCTGTGGGGGC
GTCGCCCAGCCACCGGGATGGCCCGTTGGGCGTACCAGATGACCCCTTGGGATTCCTGGGGCTACGATGG
GACGTCGGAGCTCGTGCTGGTGGACCTGCGCATCGGCTCGACGCTGCGGAAGTGCGCGGTGCACTTCGAC
AAGAATGGCTATGCGTACACGGTCGACCGGGGCACCGGCGAACTCCTCTCAGCGGCACCCTTCGTCTACG
TGAACTGGGCCAAGGGCATCTCCCGGGGTGATGATCGGCCAATCGAAGTCCCGGAGAAGCGCGCAAAGGC
GGGCGTCGACATCAAGGGCGTGTGCCCGAGCGCCATGGGCGGCAAGAATCAGCAGCCGGCGGCGTACGAC
CCGGAGACCCACCTCTTCTATGTGGGAACCAACAACCTGTGCATGGATATCCTCGCCACCGAGGTGCGCT
ATATCTCGGGCTCTCCCTACATCGGCGCCGATCTCAAGATCTACTCCGGGCACGAGGGCCAGGACAAGTA
CTATGGCGAGTTCATCGCCTGGGACCCGGTCAAGGCCCGCCGCGCGTGGGAGATCCAGGAGCGCTTCCCG
GTGTGCTCCGGCGCCCTCGCGACGTCGGGCGGGCTCGTGTTTTACGGTACGCTGGATGGCTGGTTCAAGG
CGGTCGACGCTCGGACCGGCGTGGTTCTCTGGCAGCAGAAGCTGGGCTCCGGCATCGTCGGCTCCCCCAT
CGCCTTCCTGGGCCCCGACAACAAGGAGTACGTCGCGGTGTACTCCGGCATCGGCGGCTGGTTCGGCCTG
CCCGTCGCCCTGGATCTGCCGAAAGGCGACCCGCGGGCCGCGATGGGCGCGGCGGGTGCGGCCTATGATT
CCGGCCTGCCCGAGAGCACCACGCCGGGCGGCGAGCTGGTCGTCTTCGGCCTCGAGGCCGAAAACCTCTA
TTTTCAGGGACATCATCACCATCACCATCACCACTGACAGCTATGACCATGATTACGCCAAGCTTGCATG
CCTGCAGGTCGACTCTAGAGGATCCCCGGGTACCGAGCTCGAATTCACTGGCCGTCGTTTTACAACGTCG
TGACTGGGAAAACCCTGGCGTTACCCAACTTAATCGCCTTGCAGCACATCCCCCTTTCGCCAGCTGGCGT
AATAGCGAAGAGGCCCGCACCGATCGCCCTTCCCAACAGTTGCGCAGCCTGAATGGCGAATGGCGCCTGA
TGCGGTATTTTCTCCTTACGCATCTGTGCGGTATTTCACACCGCATATGGTGCACTCTCAGTACAATCTG
CTCTGATGCCGCATAGTTAAGCCAGCCCCGACACCCGCCAACACCCGCTGACGCGCCCTGACGGGCTTGT
ATGCTCCCGGCATCCGCTTACAGACAAGCTGTGACCGTCTCCGGGAGCTGCATGTGTCAGAGGTTTTCAC
CGTCATCACCGAAACGCGCGAGACGAAAGGGCCTCGTGATACGCCTATTTTTATAGGTTAATGTCATGAT
AATAATGGTTTCTTAGCACCCTTTCTCGGTCCTTCAACGTTCCTGACAACGAGCCTCCTTTTCGCCAATC
CATCGACAATCACCGCGAGTCCCTGCTCGAACGCTGCGTCCGGACCGGCTTCGTCGAAGGCGTCTATCGC
GGCCCGCAACAGCGGCGAGAGCGGAGCCTGTTCAACGGTGCCGCCGCGCTCGCCGGCATCGCTGTCGCCG
GCCTGCTCCTCAAGCACGGCCCCAACAGTGAAGTAGCTGATTGTCATCAGCGCATTGACGGCGTCCCCGG
CCGAAAAACCCGCCTCGCAGAGGAAGCGAAGCTGCGCGTCGGCCGTTTCCATCTGCGGTGCGCCCGGTCG
CGTGCCGGCATGGATGCGCGCGCCATCGCGGTAGGCGAGCAGCGCCTGCCTGAAGCTGCGGGCATTCCCG
ATCAGAAATGAGCGCCAGTCGTCGTCGGCTCTCGGCACCGAATGCGTATGATTCTCCGCCAGCATGGCTT
CGGCCAGTGCGTCGAGCAGCGCCCGCTTGTTCCTGAAGTGCCAGTAAAGCGCCGGCTGCTGAACCCCCAA
CCGTTCCGCCAGTTTGCGTGTCGTCAGACCGTCTACGCCGACCTCGTTCAACAGGTCCAGGGCGGCACGG
ATCACTGTATTCGGCTGCAACTTTGTCATGCTTGACACTTTATCACTGATAAACATAATATGTCCACCAA
CTTATCAGTGATAAAGAATCCGCGCGTTCAATCGGACCAGCGGAGGCTGGTCCGGAGGCCAGACGTGAAA
CCCAACATACCCCTGATCGTAATTCTGAGCACTGTCGCGCTCGACGCTGTCGGCATCGGCCTGATTATGC
CGGTGCTGCCGGGCCTCCTGCGCGATCTGGTTCACTCGAACGACGTCACCGCCCACTATGGCATTCTGCT
GGCGCTGTATGCGTTGGTGCAATTTGCCTGCGCACCTGTGCTGGGCGCGCTGTCGGATCGTTTCGGGCGG
CGGCCAATCTTGCTCGTCTCGCTGGCCGGCGCCACTGTCGACTACGCCATCATGGCGACAGCGCCTTTCC
TTTGGGTTCTCTATATCGGGCGGATCGTGGCCGGCATCACCGGGGCGACTGGGGCGGTAGCCGGCGCTTA
TATTGCCGATATCACTGATGGCGATGAGCGCGCGCGGCACTTCGGCTTCATGAGCGCCTGTTTCGGGTTC
GGGATGGTCGCGGGACCTGTGCTCGGTGGGCTGATGGGCGGTTTCTCCCCCCACGCTCCGTTCTTCGCCG
CGGCAGCCTTGAACGGCCTCAATTTCCTGACGGGCTGTTTCCTTTTGCCGGAGTCGCACAAAGGCGAACG
CCGGCCGTTACGCCGGGAGGCTCTCAACCCGCTCGCTTCGTTCCGGTGGGCCCGGGGCATGACCGTCGTC
GCCGCCCTGATGGCGGTCTTCTTCATCATGCAACTTGTCGGACAGGTGCCGGCCGCGCTTTGGGTCATTT
TCGGCGAGGATCGCTTTCACTGGGACGCGACCACGATCGGCATTTCGCTTGCCGCATTTGGCATTCTGCA
TTCACTCGCCCAGGCAATGATCACCGGCCCTGTAGCCGCCCGGCTCGGCGAAAGGCGGGCACTCATGCTC
GGAATGATTGCCGACGGCACAGGCTACATCCTGCTTGCCTTCGCGACACGGGGATGGATGGCGTTCCCGA
TCATGGTCCTGCTTGCTTCGGGTGGCATCGGAATGCCGGCGCTGCAAGCAATGTTGTCCAGGCAGGTGGA
TGAGGAACGTCAGGGGCAGCTGCAAGGCTCACTGGCGGCGCTCACCAGCCTGACCTCGATCGTCGGACCC
CTCCTCTTCACGGCGATCTATGCGGCTTCTATAACAACGTGGAACGGGTGGGCATGGATTGCAGGCGCTG
CCCTCTACTTGCTCTGCCTGCCGGCGCTGCGTCGCGGGCTTTGGAGCGGCGCAGGGCAACGAGCCGATCG
CTGATCGTGGAAACGATAGGCCTATGCCATGCGGGTCAAGGCGACTTCCGGCAAGCTATACGCGCCCTAG
AATTGTCAATTTTAATCCTCTGTTTATCGGCAGTTCGTAGAGCGCGCCGTGCGTCCCGAGCGATACTGAG
CGAAGCAAGTGCGTCGAGCAGTGCCCGCTTGTTCCTGAAATGCCAGTAAAGCGCTGGCTGCTGAACCCCC
AGCCGGAACTGACCCCACAAGGCCCTAGCGTTTGCAATGCACCAGGTCATCATTGACCCAGGCGTGTTCC
ACCAGGCCGCTGCCTCGCAACTCTTCGCAGGCTTCGCCGACCTGCTCGCGCCACTTCTTCACGCGGGTGG
AATCCGATCCGCACATGAGGCGGAAGGTTTCCAGCTTGAGCGGGTACGGCTCCCGGTGCGAGCTGAAATA
GTCGAACATCCGTCGGGCCGTCGGCGACAGCTTGCGGTACTTCTCCCATATGAATTTCGTGTAGTGGTCG
CCAGCAAACAGCACGACGATTTCCTCGTCGATCAGGACCTGGCAACGGGACGTTTTCTTGCCACGGTCCA
GGACGCGGAAGCGGTGCAGCAGCGACACCGATTCCAGGTGCCCAACGCGGTCGGACGTGAAGCCCATCGC
CGTCGCCTGTAGGCGCGACAGGCATTCCTCGGCCTTCGTGTAATACCGGCCATTGATCGACCAGCCCAGG
TCCTGGCAAAGCTCGTAGAACGTGAAGGTGATCGGCTCGCCGATAGGGGTGCGCTTCGCGTACTCCAACA
CCTGCTGCCACACCAGTTCGTCATCGTCGGCCCGCAGCTCGACGCCGGTGTAGGTGATCTTCACGTCCTT
GTTGACGTGGAAAATGACCTTGTTTTGCAGCGCCTCGCGCGGGATTTTCTTGTTGCGCGTGGTGAACAGG
GCAGAGCGGGCCGTGTCGTTTGGCATCGCTCGCATCGTGTCCGGCCACGGCGCAATATCGAACAAGGAAA
GCTGCATTTCCTTGATCTGCTGCTTCGTGTGTTTCAGCAACGCGGCCTGCTTGGCCTCGCTGACCTGTTT
TGCCAGGTCCTCGCCGGCGGTTTTTCGCTTCTTGGTCGTCATAGTTCCTCGCGTGTCGATGGTCATCGAC
TTCGCCAAACCTGCCGCCTCCTGTTCGAGACGACGCGAACGCTCCACGGCGGCCGATGGCGCGGGCAGGG
CAGGGGGAGCCAGTTGCACGCTGTCGCGCTCGATCTTGGCCGTAGCTTGCTGGACCATCGAGCCGACGGA
CTGGAAGGTTTCGCGGGGCGCACGCATGACGGTGCGGCTTGCGATGGTTTCGGCATCCTCGGCGGAAAAC
CCCGCGTCGATCAGTTCTTGCCTGTATGCCTTCCGGTCAAACGTCCGATTCATTCACCCTCCTTGCGGGA
TTGCCCCGACTCACGCCGGGGCAATGTGCCCTTATTCCTGATTTGACCCGCCTGGTGCCTTGGTGTCCAG
ATAATCCACCTTATCGGCAATGAAGTCGGTCCCGTAGACCGTCTGGCCGTCCTTCTCGTACTTGGTATTC
CGAATCTTGCCCTGCACGAATACCAGCTCCGCGAAGTCGCTCTTCTTGATGGAGCGCATGGGGACGTGCT
TGGCAATCACGCGCACCCCCCGGCCGTTTTAGCGGCTAAAAAAGTCATGGCTCTGCCCTCGGGCGGACCA
CGCCCATCATGACCTTGCCAAGCTCGTCCTGCTTCTCTTCGATCTTCGCCAGCAGGGCGAGGATCGTGGC
ATCACCGAACCGCGCCGTGCGCGGGTCGTCGGTGAGCCAGAGTTTCAGCAGGCCGCCCAGGCGGCCCAGG
TCGCCATTGATGCGGGCCAGCTCGCGGACGTGCTCATAGTCCACGACGCCCGTGATTTTGTAGCCCTGGC
CGACGGCCAGCAGGTAGGCCTACAGGCTCATGCCGGCCGCCGCCGCCTTTTCCTCAATCGCTCTTCGTTC
GTCTGGAAGGCAGTACACCTTGATAGGTGGGCTGCCCTTCCTGGTTGGCTTGGTTTCATCAGCCATCCGC
TTGCCCTCATCTGTTACGCCGGCGGTAGCCGGCCAGCCTCGCAGAGCAGGATTCCCGTTGAGCACCGCCA
GGTGCGAATAAGGGACAGTGAAGAAGGAACACCCGCTCGCGGGTGGGCCTACTTCACCTATCCTGCCCGG
CTGACGCCGTTGGATACACCAAGGAAAGTCTACACGAACCCTTTGGCAAAATCCTGTATATCGTGCGAAA
AAGGATGGATATACCGAAAAAATCGCTATAATGACCCCGAAGCAGGGTTATGCAGCGGAAAAGATCCGTC
GACCCTTTCCGACGCTCACCGGGCTGGTTGCCCTCGCCGCTGGGCTGGCGGCCGTCTATGGCCCTGCAAA
CGCGCCAGAAACGCCGTCGAAGCCGTGTGCGAGACACCGCGGCCGCCGGCGTTGTGGATACCTCGCGGAA
AACTTGGCCCTCACTGACAGATGAGGGGCGGACGTTGACACTTGAGGGGCCGACTCACCCGGCGCGGCGT
TGACAGATGAGGGGCAGGCTCGATTTCGGCCGGCGACGTGGAGCTGGCCAGCCTCGCAAATCGGCGAAAA
CGCCTGATTTTACGCGAGTTTCCCACAGATGATGTGGACAAGCCTGGGGATAAGTGCCCTGCGGTATTGA
CACTTGAGGGGCGCGACTACTGACAGATGAGGGGCGCGATCCTTGACACTTGAGGGGCAGAGTGCTGACA
GATGAGGGGCGCACCTATTGACATTTGAGGGGCTGTCCACAGGCAGAAAATCCAGCATTTGCAAGGGTTT
CCGCCCGTTTTTCGGCCACCGCTAACCTGTCTTTTAACCTGCTTTTAAACCAATATTTATAAACCTTGTT
TTTAACCAGGGCTGCGCCCTGTGCGCGTGACCGCGCACGCCGAAGGGGGGTGCCCCCCCTTCTCGAACCC
TCCCGGCCCGCTAACGCGGGCCTCCCATCCCCCCAGGGGCTGCGCCCCTCGGCCGCGAACGGCCTCACCC
CAAAAATGGCAGCCAAGCTGACCACTTCTGCGCTCGGCCCTTCCGGCTGGCTGGTTTATTGCTGATAAAT
CTGGAGCCGGTGAGCGTGGGTCTCGCGGTATCATTGCAGCACTGGGGCCAGATGGTAAGCCCTCCCGTAT
CGTAGTTATCTACACGACGGGGAGTCAGGCAACTATGGATGAACGAAATAGACAGATCGCTGAGATAGGT
GCCTCACTGATTAAGCATTGGTAACTGTCAGACCAAGTTTACTCATATATACTTTAGATTGATTTAAAAC
TTCATTTTTAATTTAAAAGGATCTAGGTGAAGATCCTTTTTGATAATCTCATGACCAAAATCCCTTAACG
TGAGTTTTCGTTCCACTGAGCGTCAGACCCCGTAGAAAAGATCAAAGGATCTTCTTGAGATCCTTTTTTT
CTGCGCGTAATCTGCTGCTTGCAAACAAAAAAACCACCGCTACCAGCGGTGGTTTGTTTGCCGGATCAAG
AGCTACCAACTCTTTTTCCGAAGGTAACTGGCTTCAGCAGAGCGCAGATACCAAATACTGTTCTTCTAGT
GTAGCCGTAGTTAGGCCACCACTTCAAGAACTCTGTAGCACCGCCTACATACCTCGCTCTGCTAATCCTG
TTACCAGTGGCTGCTGCCAGTGGCGATAAGTCGTGTCTTACCGGGTTG
Features (pLannotate 1.2.2; 20 found; start..end, strand, type, name):
    498..590     +  CDS            lacI (fragment): lac repressor; lacI; The lac repressor binds to the lac operator to inhibit transcription in E. coli. This inhibition can be relieved by adding lactose or isopropyl-β-D-thiogalactopyranoside (IPTG).
    603..624     +  protein_bind   CAP binding site: CAP binding activates transcription in the presence of cAMP. E. coli catabolite activator protein
    639..669     +  promoter       lac promoter: promoter for the E. coli lac operon
    677..693     +  protein_bind   lac operator: The lac repressor binds to the lac operator to inhibit transcription in E. coli. This inhibition can be relieved by adding lactose or isopropyl-β-D-thiogalactopyranoside (IPTG). lac repressor encoded by lacI
   1403..1425    +  RBS            RBS: efficient ribosome binding site from bacteriophage T7 gene 10 (Olins and Rangwala, 1989)
   3304..3323    +  CDS            7xHis (fragment): 6xHis affinity tag
   3350..3406    -  misc_feature   MCS: pUC18/19 multiple cloning site
   3403..3560    +  CDS            lacZα (fragment): LacZα fragment of β-galactosidase; lacZ fragment
   3566..3665    -  misc_feature   bom (fragment): basis of mobility region from pBR322
   3767..3802    -  CDS            rop (fragment): Rop protein, which maintains plasmids at low copy number; rop
   3867..4509    -  CDS            TetR (fragment): tetracycline resistance regulatory protein; tetR
   4615..5814    +  CDS            TcR: tetracycline efflux protein; tetA; confers resistance to tetracycline
   5873..6025    -  CDS            tetR (fragment): TETR1_ECOLX - Experimental evidence at protein level: Swiss-Prot protein existence level 1. TetR is the repressor of the tetracycline resistance element; its N-terminal region forms a helix-turn-helix structure and binds DNA. Binding of tetracycline to TetR reduces the repressor affinity for the tetracycline resistance gene (tetA) promoter operator sites. From Escherichia coli.
   6045..7193    -  CDS            trfA: trans-acting replication protein that binds to and activates oriV
   7323..7427    -  CDS            traI (fragment): TRAI6_ECOLX - Experimental evidence at protein level: Swiss-Prot protein existence level 1. The initiation process of transfer DNA synthesis requires the interaction of at least three plasmid-specific components (TraH, I, and J) at the transfer origin resulting in the assembly of a specialised nucleoprotein complex - the relaxosome. Site- and strand-specific cleavage at the transfer origin is dependent on TraI and TraJ. From Escherichia coli.
   7465..7836    -  CDS            traJ: oriT-recognizing protein; traJ
   7869..7978    -  oriT           oriT: incP origin of transfer
   8131..8762    +  rep_origin     oriV: incP origin of replication
   8840..9053    +  CDS            bla(M) (fragment): β-lactamase lacking the signal sequence; bla(M); allows cytosolic expression of β-lactamase
   9225..315     +  rep_origin     ori (across the origin): high-copy-number ColE1/pMB1/pBR322/pUC origin of replication
