[The description below was written by a language model from this plasmid's Addgene catalogue record and pLannotate feature annotations shown in this document.]
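Description:
JGI_018349 is a low-copy, broad-host-range bacterial expression plasmid of about 9.5 kb, built on the pCM80_PxoxF backbone and catalogued as a synthetic biology vector. It carries a synthetic insert designated LP2A_1, introduced by Gibson assembly. The stated purpose, "rare earth element alcohol dehydrogenases", indicates that the insert belongs to a set of candidate dehydrogenase genes assembled to study enzymes of this class. The record does not state the source organism or the specific function of LP2A_1, and the feature table does not annotate the coding sequence itself.

The backbone combines IncP (RK2-type) functions with E. coli cloning elements. The oriV origin and the trfA replication initiator gene allow maintenance in diverse Gram-negative hosts, and oriT with traJ and a traI fragment makes the plasmid mobilisable by conjugation when transfer functions are supplied in trans. A ColE1/pMB1-type origin is also annotated, along with remnants of bom, rop and β-lactamase. Selection is by tetracycline, through the tetA efflux gene and associated tetR sequences.

A lac promoter with its CAP binding site and operator lies upstream of the cloning region, followed by an unannotated stretch, a phage T7 gene 10 ribosome binding site, and then roughly 1.9 kb of unannotated sequence ending in a polyhistidine tag just before the pUC-type polylinker and a lacZα fragment. This layout suggests that the insert occupies that gap and is expressed as a C-terminally His-tagged protein. The backbone name implies that an xoxF promoter occupies the region before the RBS, but the annotation does not confirm this.
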