Addgene plasmid #158852: JGI_018349
Purpose: Rare earth element alcohol dehydrogenases
Depositing lab: Joint Genome Institute. Publication: Rare earth element alcohol dehydrogenases widely occur among globally distributed, numerically abundant and environmentally important microbes. Huang J, Yu Z, Groom J, Cheng JF, Tarver A, Yoshikuni Y, Chistoserdova L. ISME J. 2019 Aug;13(8):2005-2017. doi: 10.1038/s41396-019-0414-z. Epub 2019 Apr 5. PubMed 30952993.
Backbone
  Vector backbone: pCM80_PxoxF
  Vector type: Synthetic Biology
Growth in bacteria
  Bacterial resistance: Tetracycline, 10 μg/mL
  Growth temperature: 37°C
  Growth strain: Top10
  Copy number: Low Copy
Gene/Insert
  Gene/Insert name: LP2A_1 (alt name: Batch190_p068)
  Species: Synthetic
  Cloning method: Gibson Cloning
Terms and licenses: Academic/Nonprofit Terms; Industry Terms: Not Available to Industry
Depositor comments: pCM80_PxoxF vector with LP2A_1 insert, JGI ICE Registry: https://registry.jgi.doe.gov/entry/18349
How to cite: JGI_018349 was a gift from Joint Genome Institute (Addgene plasmid # 158852 ; http://n2t.net/addgene:158852 ; RRID:Addgene_158852)
